Addgene plasmid #45271: pBabe_puro_DEST_Flag_LRRC31
Depositing lab: William Hahn. Depositing organization: Dana-Farber Cancer Institute. Publication: Systematic interrogation of 3q26 identifies TLOC1 and SKIL as cancer drivers. Hagerstrand D, Tong A, Schumacher SE, Ilic N, Shen RR, Cheung HW, Vazquez F, Shrestha Y, Kim SY, Giacomelli AO, Rosenbluh J, Schinzel AC, Spardy NA, Barbie DA, Mermel CH, Weir BA, Garraway LA, Tamayo P, Mesirov JP, Beroukhim R, Hahn WC. Cancer Discov. 2013 Jun 13. [Epub ahead of print] 10.1158/2159-8290.CD-12-0592 PubMed 23764425.
Backbone
  Vector backbone: pBabe-puro-flag-DEST
  Backbone size w/o insert (bp): 5100
  Vector type: Mammalian Expression, Retroviral
  Selectable markers: Puromycin
Growth in bacteria
  Bacterial resistance: Ampicillin, 100 μg/mL
  Growth temperature: 37°C
  Growth strain: DH5alpha
  Copy number: High Copy
Gene/Insert
  Gene/Insert name: LRRC31
  Species: H. sapiens (human)
  Insert size (bp): 1700
  Entrez Gene: LRRC31 (a.k.a. UNQ9367/PRO34156)
  Tag / fusion protein: Flag (N terminal on backbone)
  Cloning method: Gateway Cloning
  Sequencing primers: 5′ pBabe 5'; 3′ pBabe 3'
Resource information
  A portion of this plasmid was derived from a plasmid made by: THE CCSB HUMAN ORFEOME COLLECTION
Terms and licenses: Academic/Nonprofit Terms; Industry Terms: Not Available to Industry
How to cite: pBabe_puro_DEST_Flag_LRRC31 was a gift from William Hahn (Addgene plasmid # 45271 ; http://n2t.net/addgene:45271 ; RRID:Addgene_45271)
