[The description below was written by a language model from this plasmid's Addgene catalogue record.]
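Description:
pBabe_puro_DEST_Flag_LRRC31 is a retroviral mammalian expression plasmid built on pBabe-puro-flag-DEST, a Gateway destination version of the pBabe-puro backbone (about 5.1 kb without insert). It is maintained in E. coli as a high-copy plasmid under ampicillin selection, and it carries a puromycin resistance marker for selecting transduced or transfected mammalian cells. No feature table accompanies the record, so the promoters, LTRs, packaging signal and origin of replication are not itemised. In pBabe-type vectors generally, the insert lies between Moloney murine leukemia virus-derived long terminal repeats: the 5′ LTR drives the transcript, a packaging signal allows it to be incorporated into virions produced in packaging cells, and a separate internal promoter expresses the drug marker.

The payload is the human LRRC31 open reading frame (leucine-rich repeat containing 31; roughly 1.7 kb), transferred into the destination vector by Gateway recombination. Part of the plasmid derives from the CCSB human ORFeome collection, presumably the source of the ORF. The backbone supplies an N-terminal Flag epitope, so the protein is expressed as a Flag-LRRC31 fusion that can be detected or immunoprecipitated with anti-Flag antibodies. As is usual for Gateway products, recombination-site remnants are expected to flank the ORF, though the record does not describe them.

The construct suits stable, puromycin-selectable overexpression of tagged LRRC31 by retroviral transduction. It was deposited in connection with a study that systematically interrogated genes in the 3q26 chromosomal region for cancer driver activity, which suggests it served as one of a panel of candidate ORF expression constructs. The record does not state a specific role for LRRC31 itself.
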