>Addgene plasmid #45271 | pBabe_puro_DEST_Flag_LRRC31 | addgene partial sequence | sequence record 64239 | pBABE5 5'-CTTTATCCAGCCCTCAC-3'
GCCGGATCCCAGTGTGGTGGTACGTAGGAATTCATGGACTACAAAGACGATGACGACAAGCAATTGACAA
GTTTGTACAAAAAAGTTGGCACCATGAGTCAAACAAGGAAGAAAACTTCCTCAGAAGGAGAAACTAAGCC
CCAGACTTCAACTGTCAACAAATTTCTCAGGGGCTCCAATGCTGAAAGCAGAAAAGAGGACAATGACCTT
AAAACAAGTGATTCCCAACCCAGCGACTGGATACAGAAGACAGCCACCTCAGAGACTGCTAAGCCTCTCA
GTTCAGAAATGGAATGGAGATCCAGTATGGAGAAAAATGAGCATTTCCTGCAGAAGCTGGGCAAAAAGGC
TGTCAACAAGTGTCTAGATTTGAATAACTGTGGATTAACAACAGCGGACATGAAAGAAATGGTTGCCTTG
CTGCCTTTTCTCCCAGACTTGGAAGAACTGGATATCTCCTGGAATGGTTTTGTAGGTGGAACCCTCCTTT
CCATCACTCAGCAAATGCATCTGGTCAGCAAGTTAAAAATCTTGAGGCTGGGTAGCTGCAGACTCACCAC
TGACGATGTTCAAGCACTGGGAGAAGCATTTGAGATGATTCCTGAACTTGAAGAGCTAAATTTGTCTTGG
AACAGTAAAGTGGGAGGAAATTTGCCTCTGATCCTTCAGAAGTTCCAAAAAGGGAGCAAGATACAAATGA
TTGAGCTTGTGGATTGCTCCCTCACGTCAGAAGATGGGACATTTCTGGGTCAACTGCTACCTATGCTGCA
AAGTCTCGAAGTACTTGATCTTTCCATTAACAGAGACATTGTTGGCAGTCTGAACAGTATTGCTCAGGGA
TTAAAAAGCACCTCAAATCTGAAAGTACTGAAGTTACATTCATGTGGATTATCACAAAAGAGTGTCAAAA
TATTGGATGCTGCTTTTAGGTATTTGGGTGAGCTGAGGAAATTAGATCTTTCCTGCAATAAGGATCTAGG
TGGAGGTTTTGA
